Addgene plasmid #156831: pD649-HAsp-HLA-C-Fc(DAPA)-AviTag-6xHis
Purpose: Mammalian expression of cell-surface protein extracellular domain fused to Fc(DAPA)-Avi-6xHis. Protein is secreted from cells.
Depositing lab: Chris Garcia. Depositing organization: Stanford University. Publication: A Human IgSF Cell-Surface Interactome Reveals a Complex Network of Protein-Protein Interactions. Wojtowicz WM, Vielmetter J, Fernandes RA, Siepe DH, Eastman CL, Chisholm GB, Cox S, Klock H, Anderson PW, Rue SM, Miller JJ, Glaser SM, Bragstad ML, Vance J, Lam AW, Lesley SA, Zinn K, Garcia KC. Cell. 2020 Aug 20;182(4):1027-1043.e17. doi: 10.1016/j.cell.2020.07.025. PubMed 32822567.
Backbone
  Vector backbone: pD649
  Backbone size w/o insert (bp): 6106
  Vector type: Mammalian Expression
Growth in bacteria
  Bacterial resistance: Ampicillin, 100 μg/mL
  Growth temperature: 37°C
  Growth strain: DH5alpha
  Copy number: High Copy
Gene/Insert
  Gene/Insert name: HLA-C (alt name: 1C07)
  Species: H. sapiens (human)
  Insert size (bp): 1194
  Mutation: Fc region of human IgG contains D265A and P329A mutations (DAPA)
  Entrez Gene: HLA-C (a.k.a. D6S204, HLA-JY3, HLAC, HLC-C, MHC, PSORS1)
  Promoter: CMV/SP6
  Tag / fusion protein: Fc(DAPA)-AviTag-6xHis (C terminal on backbone)
  Cloning method: Restriction Enzyme; 5′ cloning site GCGGCCGC (not destroyed); 3′ cloning site GGCGCGCC (not destroyed)
  Sequencing primers: 5′ ATTTAGGTGACACTATAG; 3′ CACGTACCAGTTGAACTTCACC
Resource information
  A portion of this plasmid was derived from a plasmid made by: synthesis by ThermoFisher
Terms and licenses: Academic/Nonprofit Terms; Industry Terms: Not Available to Industry
Depositor comments: Some plasmids in this collection may have an IS4-like element ISVsa5 family transposase upstream of the CMV promoter.
How to cite: pD649-HAsp-HLA-C-Fc(DAPA)-AviTag-6xHis was a gift from Chris Garcia (Addgene plasmid # 156831 ; http://n2t.net/addgene:156831 ; RRID:Addgene_156831)
