[The description below was written by a language model from this plasmid's Addgene catalogue record and the feature table of its GenBank file.]
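Description:
pD649-HAsp-HLA-C-Fc(DAPA)-AviTag-6xHis is a 7.3 kb mammalian expression plasmid built on the pD649 backbone. It produces the extracellular domain of human HLA-C as a secreted, Fc-fused protein. In E. coli it is maintained at high copy from a ColE1/pUC-type origin and selected with ampicillin through the bla gene. For mammalian cells it carries a puromycin N-acetyltransferase cassette driven by the SV40 enhancer/early promoter and terminated by the SV40 poly(A) signal. An EM7 bacterial promoter sits upstream of the same gene. The SV40 origin lies within that promoter region and can support episomal replication in cells expressing large T antigen.

The expression unit is driven by the CMV immediate-early enhancer and promoter. An SP6 phage promoter follows, which also serves as a sequencing primer site, and a primer annotation suggests a synthetic intron lies just downstream of it. The 1194 bp HLA-C insert was made by gene synthesis and cloned between NotI and AscI sites, both of which are retained. "HAsp" in the plasmid name presumably denotes a heterologous signal peptide that directs secretion, although neither it, the insert nor the Fc region is annotated in the feature table.

The backbone supplies the C-terminal fusion partners. These are a human IgG Fc carrying the D265A and P329A (DAPA) substitutions, which are generally used to reduce Fc effector binding, then an AviTag for site-specific enzymatic biotinylation and a 6xHis tag for metal-affinity purification. The unit ends with the bGH poly(A) signal.

The plasmid belongs to a collection made for a human IgSF cell-surface protein interaction screen. The depositor notes that some members of the collection may carry an IS4-like transposase insertion upstream of the CMV promoter.
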