LOCUS       Exported 7300 bp ds-DNA circular SYN 13-MAY-2021
DEFINITION  Mammalian expression of cell-surface protein extracellular domain
            fused to Fc(DAPA)-Avi-6xHis. Protein is secreted from cells..
ACCESSION   .
VERSION     .
KEYWORDS    pD649-HAsp-HLA-C-Fc(DAPA)-AviTag-6xHis
SOURCE      synthetic DNA construct
  ORGANISM  synthetic DNA construct
REFERENCE   1 (bases 1 to 7300)
  AUTHORS   Wojtowicz WM, Vielmetter J, Fernandes RA, Siepe DH, Eastman CL,
            Chisholm GB, Cox S, Klock H, Anderson PW, Rue SM, Miller JJ, Glaser
            SM, Bragstad ML, Vance J, Lam AW, Lesley SA, Zinn K, Garcia KC
  TITLE     A Human IgSF Cell-Surface Interactome Reveals a Complex Network of
            Protein-Protein Interactions.
  JOURNAL   Cell. 2020 Aug 20;182(4):1027-1043.e17. doi:
            10.1016/j.cell.2020.07.025.
  PUBMED    32822567
REFERENCE   2 (bases 1 to 7300)
  AUTHORS   .
  TITLE     Direct Submission
  JOURNAL   Exported May 13, 2021 from SnapGene Server 1.1.58
            http://www.snapgene.com
FEATURES             Location/Qualifiers
     source          1..7300
                     /organism="synthetic DNA construct"
                     /mol_type="other DNA"
     primer_bind     124..143
                     /label=Kan-R
                     /note="Kanamycin resistance gene, reverse primer"
     primer_bind     149..168
                     /label=pENTR-R
                     /note="pENTR vectors, reverse primer"
     rep_origin      254..842
                     /direction=RIGHT
                     /label=ori
                     /note="high-copy-number ColE1/pMB1/pBR322/pUC origin of
                     replication"
     primer_bind     743..762
                     /label=pBR322ori-F
                     /note="pBR322 origin, forward primer"
     primer_bind     996..1013
                     /label=L4440
                     /note="L4440 vector, forward primer"
     primer_bind     1111..1128
                     /label=M13 Forward
                     /note="In lacZ gene. Also called M13-F20 or M13 (-21)
                     Forward"
     primer_bind     1112..1128
                     /label=M13 fwd
                     /note="common sequencing primer, one of multiple similar
                     variants"
     protein_bind    1584..1600
                     /label=lac operator
                     /bound_moiety="lac repressor encoded by lacI"
                     /note="The lac repressor binds to the lac operator to
                     inhibit transcription in E. coli. This inhibition can be
                     relieved by adding lactose or
                     isopropyl-beta-D-thiogalactopyranoside (IPTG)."
     enhancer        1767..2146
                     /label=CMV enhancer
                     /note="human cytomegalovirus immediate early enhancer"
     promoter        2147..2350
                     /label=CMV promoter
                     /note="human cytomegalovirus (CMV) immediate early
                     promoter"
     primer_bind     2301..2321
                     /label=CMV-F
                     /note="Human CMV immediate early promoter, forward primer"
     primer_bind     2347..2371
                     /label=LNCX
                     /note="Human CMV promoter, forward primer"
     promoter        2581..2599
                     /label=SP6 promoter
                     /note="promoter for bacteriophage SP6 RNA polymerase"
     primer_bind     2581..2598
                     /label=SP6
                     /note="SP6 promoter, forward primer"
     primer_bind     2612..2631
                     /label=pMT2-F
                     /note="Synthetic intron, forward primer"
     CDS             4642..4686
                     /codon_start=1
                     /product="peptide tag that allows for enzymatic
                     biotinylation"
                     /label=AviTag(TM)
                     /translation="GLNDIFEAQKIEWHE"
     CDS             4687..4704
                     /codon_start=1
                     /product="6xHis affinity tag"
                     /label=6xHis
                     /translation="HHHHHH"
     primer_bind     complement(4844..4861)
                     /label=BGH-rev
                     /note="Bovine growth hormone terminator, reverse primer.
                     Also called BGH reverse"
     polyA_signal    4850..4961
                     /label=bGH poly(A) signal
                     /note="bovine growth hormone polyadenylation signal"
     primer_bind     complement(5079..5099)
                     /label=pBABE 3'
                     /note="SV40 enhancer, reverse primer for pBABE vectors"
     promoter        5084..5413
                     /label=SV40 promoter
                     /note="SV40 enhancer and early promoter"
     rep_origin      5264..5399
                     /label=SV40 ori
                     /note="SV40 origin of replication"
     primer_bind     5326..5345
                     /label=SV40pro-F
                     /note="SV40 promoter/origin, forward primer"
     promoter        5461..5508
                     /label=EM7 promoter
                     /note="synthetic bacterial promoter "
     CDS             5527..6126
                     /codon_start=1
                     /gene="pac from Streptomyces alboniger"
                     /product="puromycin N-acetyltransferase"
                     /label=PuroR
                     /note="confers resistance to puromycin"
                     /translation="MTEYKPTVRLATRDDVPRAVRTLAAAFADYPATRHTVDPDRHIER
                     VTELQELFLTRVGLDIGKVWVADDGAAVAVWTTPESVEAGAVFAEIGPRMAELSGSRLA
                     AQQQMEGLLAPHRPKEPAWFLATVGVSPDHQGKGLGSAVVLPGVEAAERAGVPAFLETS
                     APRNLPFYERLGFTVTADVEVPEGPRTWCMTRKPGA"
     primer_bind     complement(5527..5546)
                     /label=Puro-R
                     /note="Puromycin resistance gene, reverse primer. Also
                     called puro-variant-R"
     primer_bind     6023..6043
                     /label=Puro-F
                     /note="Puromycin resistance gene, forward primer"
     polyA_signal    6256..6377
                     /label=SV40 poly(A) signal
                     /note="SV40 polyadenylation signal"
     primer_bind     complement(6293..6312)
                     /label=SV40pA-R
                     /note="SV40 polyA, reverse primer"
     primer_bind     6347..6366
                     /label=EBV-rev
                     /note="SV40 polyA terminator, reverse primer"
     CDS             complement(6430..7290)
                     /codon_start=1
                     /gene="bla"
                     /product="beta-lactamase"
                     /label=AmpR
                     /note="confers resistance to ampicillin, carbenicillin, and
                     related antibiotics"
                     /translation="MSIQHFRVALIPFFAAFCLPVFAHPETLVKVKDAEDQLGARVGYI
                     ELDLNSGKILESFRPEERFPMMSTFKVLLCGAVLSRIDAGQEQLGRRIHYSQNDLVEYS
                     PVTEKHLTDGMTVRELCSAAITMSDNTAANLLLTTIGGPKELTAFLHNMGDHVTRLDRW
                     EPELNEAIPNDERDTTMPVAMATTLRKLLTGELLTLASRQQLIDWMEADKVAGPLLRSA
                     LPAGWFIADKSGAGERGSRGIIAALGPDGKPSRIVVIYTTGSQATMDERNRQIAEIGAS
                     LIKHW"
     primer_bind     7053..7072
                     /label=Amp-R
                     /note="Ampicillin resistance gene, reverse primer"
     promoter        complement(7291..82)
                     /gene="bla"
                     /label=AmpR promoter
ORIGIN
        1 tttcaatatt attgaagcat ttatcagggt tattgtctca tgagcggata catatttgaa
       61 tgtatttaga aaaataaaca aataggggtc agtgttacaa ccaattaacc aattctgaac
      121 attatcgcga gcccatttat acctgaatat ggctcataac accccttgct catgaccaaa
      181 atcccttaac gtgagttacg cgcgcgtcgt tccactgagc gtcagacccc gtagaaaaga
      241 tcaaaggatc ttcttgagat cctttttttc tgcgcgtaat ctgctgcttg caaacaaaaa
      301 aaccaccgct accagcggtg gtttgtttgc cggatcaaga gctaccaact ctttttccga
      361 aggtaactgg cttcagcaga gcgcagatac caaatactgt tcttctagtg tagccgtagt
      421 tagcccacca cttcaagaac tctgtagcac cgcctacata cctcgctctg ctaatcctgt
      481 taccagtggc tgctgccagt ggcgataagt cgtgtcttac cgggttggac tcaagacgat
      541 agttaccgga taaggcgcag cggtcgggct gaacgggggg ttcgtgcaca cagcccagct
      601 tggagcgaac gacctacacc gaactgagat acctacagcg tgagctatga gaaagcgcca
      661 cgcttcccga agggagaaag gcggacaggt atccggtaag cggcagggtc ggaacaggag
      721 agcgcacgag ggagcttcca gggggaaacg cctggtatct ttatagtcct gtcgggtttc
      781 gccacctctg acttgagcgt cgatttttgt gatgctcgtc aggggggcgg agcctatgga
      841 aaaacgccag caacgcggcc tttttacggt tcctggcctt ttgctggcct tttgctcaca
      901 tgttctttcc tgcgttatcc cctgattctg tggataaccg tattaccgcc tttgagtgag
      961 ctgataccgc tcgccgcagc cgaacgaccg agcgcagcga gtcagtgagc gaggaagcgg
     1021 aaggcgagag tagggaactg ccaggcatca aactaagcag aaggcccctg acggatggcc
     1081 tttttgcgtt tctacaaact ctttctgtgt tgtaaaacga cggccagtct taagctcggg
     1141 ccccctgggc ggttctgata acgagtaatc gttaatccgc aaataacgta aaaacccgct
     1201 tcggcgggtt tttttatggg gggagtttag ggaaagagca tttgtcagaa tatttaaggg
     1261 cgcctgtcac tttgcttgat atatgagaat tatttaacct tataaatgag aaaaaagcaa
     1321 cgcactttaa ataagatacg ttgctttttc gattgatgaa cacctataat taaactattc
     1381 atctattatt tatgattttt tgtatataca atatttctag tttgttaaag agaattaaga
     1441 aaataaatct cgaaaataat aaagggaaaa tcagtttttg atatcaaaat tatacatgtc
     1501 aacgataata caaaatataa tacaaactat aagatgttat cagtatttat tatcatttag
     1561 aataaatttt gtgtcgccct taattgtgag cggataacaa ttacgagctt catgcacagt
     1621 ggcgttgact caatattggc cattagccat attattcatt ggttatatag cataaatcaa
     1681 tattggctat tggccattgc atacgttgta tctatatcat aatatgtaca tttatattgg
     1741 ctcatgtcca atatgaccgc catgttggca ttgattattg actagttatt aatagtaatc
     1801 aattacgggg tcattagttc atagcccata tatggagttc cgcgttacat aacttacggt
     1861 aaatggcccg cctggctgac cgcccaacga cccccgccca ttgacgtcaa taatgacgta
     1921 tgttcccata gtaacgccaa tagggacttt ccattgacgt caatgggtgg agtatttacg
     1981 gtaaactgcc cacttggcag tacatcaagt gtatcatatg ccaagtacgc cccctattga
     2041 cgtcaatgac ggtaaatggc ccgcctggca ttatgcccag tacatgacct tatgggactt
     2101 tcctacttgg cagtacatct acgtattagt catcgctatt accatggtga tgcggttttg
     2161 gcagtacatc aatgggcgtg gatagcggtt tgactcacgg ggatttccaa gtctccaccc
     2221 cattgacgtc aatgggagtt tgttttggca ccaaaatcaa cgggactttc caaaatgtcg
     2281 taacaactcc gccccattga cgcaaatggg cggtaggcgt gtacggtggg aggtctatat
     2341 aagcagagct cgtttagtga accgtcagat cgcctggaga cgccatccac gctgttttga
     2401 cctccataga agacaccggg accgatccag cctccgcggc cgggaacggt gcattggaac
     2461 gcggattccc cgtgccaaga gtgacgtaag taccgcctat agagtctata ggcccacccc
     2521 cttggcttcg ttagaacgcg gctacaatta atacataacc ttatgtatca tacacatacg
     2581 atttaggtga cactatagaa taacatccac tttgcctttc tctccacagg tgtccactcc
     2641 caggtccaac tgcacctcgg ttctatcgaa aacgcgcctg ctagcgccac catgaagacc
     2701 atcattgccc tgagctacat cttctgcctg gtgttcgctg cggccgccnn nnnnnnnnnn
     2761 nnnnnnnnnn nnnnnnnnnn nnnnnnnnnn nnnnnnnnnn nnnnnnnnnn nnnnnnnnnn
     2821 nnnnnnnnnn nnnnnnnnnn nnnnnnnnnn nnnnnnnnnn nnnnnnnnnn nnnnnnnnnn
     2881 nnnnnnnnnn nnnnnnnnnn nnnnnnnnnn nnnnnnnnnn nnnnnnnnnn nnnnnnnnnn
     2941 nnnnnnnnnn nnnnnnnnnn nnnnnnnnnn nnnnnnnnnn nnnnnnnnnn nnnnnnnnnn
     3001 nnnnnnnnnn nnnnnnnnnn nnnnnnnnnn nnnnnnnnnn nnnnnggcgg aggcggatct
     3061 ggtggcggag gaagtggcgg cggaggatct tgtagccaca gcatgagata cttcgacacc
     3121 gccgtgtcca gacctggaag aggcgagcct agattcatca gcgtgggcta cgtggacgac
     3181 acccagttcg tcagattcga cagcgacgcc gcttctccca gaggggaacc tagagcacct
     3241 tgggttgagc aagagggccc cgagtactgg gatagagaga cacagaagta caagcggcag
     3301 gcccaggccg atagagtgtc cctgagaaac ctgcggggct actacaacca gagcgaggat
     3361 ggctctcaca ccctgcagag aatgagcggc tgtgatctgg gccctgatgg cagactgctg
     3421 agaggctatg atcagagcgc ctacgacggc aaggactata tcgccctgaa cgaggacctg
     3481 cggtcttgga cagctgccga tacagctgcc cagattaccc agcggaaact ggaagccgcc
     3541 agagccgctg aacagctgag agcttatctg gaaggcacct gtgtggaatg gctgcggaga
     3601 tacctggaaa acggcaaaga gacactgcag cgggccgagc ctcctaagac acatgtgaca
     3661 caccatcctc tgagcgacca cgaggccaca ctgagatgtt gggccctggg cttttaccct
     3721 gccgagatca cactgacctg gcagagagat ggcgaggatc agacccagga taccgagctg
     3781 gtggaaacaa gacctgccgg cgacggcacc ttccagaaat gggctgctgt ggtggtgcct
     3841 agcggccaag agcagagata cacctgtcac atgcagcacg agggcctgca agagcctctg
     3901 acactgtctt gggagcctag cagccagcca acaatcccca ttggcgcgcc gggcggcgac
     3961 aagacccaca cctgcccccc ctgcccagct ccagaactgc tgggagggcc ttccgtgttc
     4021 ctgttccccc ccaagcccaa ggacaccctg atgatcagca ggacccccga ggtgacctgc
     4081 gtggtggtgg ccgtgtccca cgaggaccca gaggtgaagt tcaactggta cgtggacggc
     4141 gtggaggtgc acaacgccaa gaccaagccc agagaggagc agtacaacag cacctacagg
     4201 gtggtgtccg tgctgaccgt gctgcaccag gactggctga acggcaaaga atacaagtgc
     4261 aaagtctcca acaaggccct ggctgcccca atcgaaaaga caatcagcaa ggccaagggc
     4321 cagccacggg agccccaggt gtacaccctg ccccccagcc gggaggagat gaccaagaac
     4381 caggtgtccc tgacctgtct ggtgaagggc ttctacccca gcgatatcgc cgtggagtgg
     4441 gagagcaacg gccagcccga gaacaactac aagaccaccc ccccagtgct ggacagcgac
     4501 ggcagcttct tcctgtacag caagctgacc gtggacaagt ccaggtggca gcagggcaac
     4561 gtgttcagct gcagcgtgat gcacgaggcc ctgcacaacc actacaccca gaagtccctg
     4621 agcctgagcc ccggcggcag cggtcttaat gatattttcg aggctcagaa gattgagtgg
     4681 catgaacacc accaccatca ccactaaggc cggcctgtag tcactggcac aacgcgttac
     4741 ccggtaagcc aatcgggtat acacggtcgt catactgcag acagggttct tctactttgc
     4801 aagatagtct tgagtagtaa aataaataga tagagaaaat cagcctcgac tgtgccttct
     4861 agttgccagc catctgttgt ttgcccctcc cccgtgcctt ccttgaccct ggaaggtgcc
     4921 actcccactg tcctttccta ataaaatgag gaaattgcat cacaacactc aaccctatct
     4981 cggtctattc ttttgattta taagggattt tgccgatttc ggcctattgg ttaaaaaatg
     5041 agctgattta acaaaaattt aacgcgaatt aattctgtgg aatgtgtgtc agttagggtg
     5101 tggaaagtcc ccaggctccc cagcaggcag aagtatgcaa agcatgcatc tcaattagtc
     5161 agcaaccagg tgtggaaagt ccccaggctc cccagcaggc agaagtatgc aaagcatgca
     5221 tctcaattag tcagcaacca tagtcccgcc cctaactccg cccatcccgc ccctaactcc
     5281 gcccagttcc gcccattctc cgccccatgg ctgactaatt ttttttattt atgcagaggc
     5341 cgaggccgcc tctgcctctg agctattcca gaagtagtga ggaggctttt ttggaggcct
     5401 aggcttttgc aaaaagctcc cgggagcttg tatatccatt ttcggatctg atcagcacgt
     5461 gttgacaatt aatcatcggc atagtatatc ggcatagtat aatacgacaa ggtgaggaac
     5521 taaaccatga ccgagtacaa gcccacggtg cgcctcgcca cccgcgacga cgtccccagg
     5581 gccgtacgca ccctcgccgc cgcgttcgcc gactaccccg ccacgcgcca caccgtcgat
     5641 ccggaccgcc acatcgagcg ggtcaccgag ctgcaagaac tcttcctcac gcgcgtcggg
     5701 ctcgacatcg gcaaggtgtg ggtcgcggac gacggcgccg cggtggcggt ctggaccacg
     5761 ccggagagcg tcgaagcggg ggcggtgttc gccgagatcg gcccgcgcat ggccgagttg
     5821 agcggttccc ggctggccgc gcagcaacag atggaaggcc tcctggcgcc gcaccggccc
     5881 aaggagcccg cgtggttcct ggccaccgtc ggcgtctcgc ccgaccacca gggcaagggt
     5941 ctgggcagcg ccgtcgtgct ccccggagtg gaggcggccg agcgcgccgg ggtgcccgcc
     6001 ttcctggaga catccgcgcc ccgcaacctc cccttctacg agcggctcgg cttcaccgtc
     6061 accgccgacg tcgaggtgcc cgaaggaccg cgcacctggt gcatgacccg caagcccggt
     6121 gcctgacacg tgctacgaga tttcgattcc accgccgcct tctatgaaag gttgggcttc
     6181 ggaatcgttt tccgggacgc cggctggatg atcctccagc gcggggatct catgctggag
     6241 ttcttcgccc accccaactt gtttattgca gcttataatg gttacaaata aagcaatagc
     6301 atcacaaatt tcacaaataa agcatttttt tcactgcatt ctagttgtgg tttgtccaaa
     6361 ctcatcaatg tatcttatca tgtctgtata ccgtcgacct ctagctagag cttggcgtaa
     6421 tcatggtcat taccaatgct taatcagtga ggcacctatc tcagcgatct gtctatttcg
     6481 ttcatccata gttgcctgac tccccgtcgt gtagataact acgatacggg agggcttacc
     6541 atctggcccc agcgctgcga tgataccgcg agaaccacgc tcaccggctc cggatttatc
     6601 agcaataaac cagccagccg gaagggccga gcgcagaagt ggtcctgcaa ctttatccgc
     6661 ctccatccag tctattaatt gttgccggga agctagagta agtagttcgc cagttaatag
     6721 tttgcgcaac gttgttgcca tcgctacagg catcgtggtg tcacgctcgt cgtttggtat
     6781 ggcttcattc agctccggtt cccaacgatc aaggcgagtt acatgatccc ccatgttgtg
     6841 caaaaaagcg gttagctcct tcggtcctcc gatcgttgtc agaagtaagt tggccgcagt
     6901 gttatcactc atggttatgg cagcactgca taattctctt actgtcatgc catccgtaag
     6961 atgcttttct gtgactggtg agtactcaac caagtcattc tgagaatagt gtatgcggcg
     7021 accgagttgc tcttgcccgg cgtcaatacg ggataatacc gcgccacata gcagaacttt
     7081 aaaagtgctc atcattggaa aacgttcttc ggggcgaaaa ctctcaagga tcttaccgct
     7141 gttgagatcc agttcgatgt aacccactcg tgcacccaac tgatcttcag catcttttac
     7201 tttcaccagc gtttctgggt gagcaaaaac aggaaggcaa aatgccgcaa aaaagggaat
     7261 aagggcgaca cggaaatgtt gaatactcat attcttcctt
//
