>Addgene plasmid #156831 | pD649-HAsp-HLA-C-Fc(DAPA)-AviTag-6xHis | depositor partial sequence | sequence record 302772 | insert (extracellular domain)
[297 nt withheld, positions 1-297]
GGCGGAGGCGGATCTGGTGGCGGAGGAAGTGGCGGCGGAGGATCTTGTAGCCACAGCATGAGATACTTCG
ACACCGCCGTGTCCAGACCTGGAAGAGGCGAGCCTAGATTCATCAGCGTGGGCTACGTGGACGACACCCA
GTTCGTCAGATTCGACAGCGACGCCGCTTCTCCCAGAGGGGAACCTAGAGCACCTTGGGTTGAGCAAGAG
GGCCCCGAGTACTGGGATAGAGAGACACAGAAGTACAAGCGGCAGGCCCAGGCCGATAGAGTGTCCCTGA
GAAACCTGCGGGGCTACTACAACCAGAGCGAGGATGGCTCTCACACCCTGCAGAGAATGAGCGGCTGTGA
TCTGGGCCCTGATGGCAGACTGCTGAGAGGCTATGATCAGAGCGCCTACGACGGCAAGGACTATATCGCC
CTGAACGAGGACCTGCGGTCTTGGACAGCTGCCGATACAGCTGCCCAGATTACCCAGCGGAAACTGGAAG
CCGCCAGAGCCGCTGAACAGCTGAGAGCTTATCTGGAAGGCACCTGTGTGGAATGGCTGCGGAGATACCT
GGAAAACGGCAAAGAGACACTGCAGCGGGCCGAGCCTCCTAAGACACATGTGACACACCATCCTCTGAGC
GACCACGAGGCCACACTGAGATGTTGGGCCCTGGGCTTTTACCCTGCCGAGATCACACTGACCTGGCAGA
GAGATGGCGAGGATCAGACCCAGGATACCGAGCTGGTGGAAACAAGACCTGCCGGCGACGGCACCTTCCA
GAAATGGGCTGCTGTGGTGGTGCCTAGCGGCCAAGAGCAGAGATACACCTGTCACATGCAGCACGAGGGC
CTGCAAGAGCCTCTGACACTGTCTTGGGAGCCTAGCAGCCAGCCAACAATCCCCATT
